>Addgene plasmid #48994 | pDONR221-Hyg | depositor full sequence | sequence record 71842 | pDONR221-Hyg sequence 3579 bps
TTGTACAAAGTTGGCATTATAAGAAAGCATTGCTTATCAATTTGTTGCAACGAACAGGTCACTATCAGTC
AAAATAAAATCATTATTTGCCATCCAGCTGATATCCCCTATAGTGAGTCGTATTACATGGTCATAGCTGT
TTCCTGGCAGCTCTGGCCCGTGTCTCAAAATCTCTGATGTTACATTGCACAAGATAAAATAATATCATCA
TGAACAATAAAACTGTCTGCTTACATAAACAGTAATACAAGGGGTGTTATGAGCCATATTCAACGGGAAA
CGTCGAGGCCGCGATTAAATTCCAACATGGATGCTGATTTATATGGGTATAAATGGGCTCGCGATAATGT
CGGGCAATCAGGTGCGACAATCTATCGCTTGTATGGGAAGCCCGATGCGCCAGAGTTGTTTCTGAAACAT
GGCAAAGGTAGCGTTGCCAATGATGTTACAGATGAGATGGTCAGACTAAACTGGCTGACGGAATTTATGC
CTCTTCCGACCATCAAGCATTTTATCCGTACTCCTGATGATGCATGGTTACTCACCACTGCGATCCCCGG
AAAAACAGCATTCCAGGTATTAGAAGAATATCCTGATTCAGGTGAAAATATTGTTGATGCGCTGGCAGTG
TTCCTGCGCCGGTTGCATTCGATTCCTGTTTGTAATTGTCCTTTTAACAGCGATCGCGTATTTCGTCTCG
CTCAGGCGCAATCACGAATGAATAACGGTTTGGTTGATGCGAGTGATTTTGATGACGAGCGTAATGGCTG
GCCTGTTGAACAAGTCTGGAAAGAAATGCATAAACTTTTGCCATTCTCACCGGATTCAGTCGTCACTCAT
GGTGATTTCTCACTTGATAACCTTATTTTTGACGAGGGGAAATTAATAGGTTGTATTGATGTTGGACGAG
TCGGAATCGCAGACCGATACCAGGATCTTGCCATCCTATGGAACTGCCTCGGTGAGTTTTCTCCTTCATT
ACAGAAACGGCTTTTTCAAAAATATGGTATTGATAATCCTGATATGAATAAATTGCAGTTTCATTTGATG
CTCGATGAGTTTTTCTAATCAGAATTGGTTAATTGGTTGTAACACTGGCAGAGCATTACGCTGACTTGAC
GGGACGGCGCAAGCTCATGACCAAAATCCCTTAACGTGAGTTACGCGTCGTTCCACTGAGCGTCAGACCC
CGTAGAAAAGATCAAAGGATCTTCTTGAGATCCTTTTTTTCTGCGCGTAATCTGCTGCTTGCAAACAAAA
AAACCACCGCTACCAGCGGTGGTTTGTTTGCCGGATCAAGAGCTACCAACTCTTTTTCCGAAGGTAACTG
GCTTCAGCAGAGCGCAGATACCAAATACTGTTCTTCTAGTGTAGCCGTAGTTAGGCCACCACTTCAAGAA
CTCTGTAGCACCGCCTACATACCTCGCTCTGCTAATCCTGTTACCAGTGGCTGCTGCCAGTGGCGATAAG
TCGTGTCTTACCGGGTTGGACTCAAGACGATAGTTACCGGATAAGGCGCAGCGGTCGGGCTGAACGGGGG
GTTCGTGCACACAGCCCAGCTTGGAGCGAACGACCTACACCGAACTGAGATACCTACAGCGTGAGCTATG
AGAAAGCGCCACGCTTCCCGAAGGGAGAAAGGCGGACAGGTATCCGGTAAGCGGCAGGGTCGGAACAGGA
GAGCGCACGAGGGAGCTTCCAGGGGGAAACGCCTGGTATCTTTATAGTCCTGTCGGGTTTCGCCACCTCT
GACTTGAGCGTCGATTTTTGTGATGCTCGTCAGGGGGGCGGAGCCTATGGAAAAACGCCAGCAACGCGGC
CTTTTTACGGTTCCTGGCCTTTTGCTGGCCTTTTGCTCACATGTTCTTTCCTGCGTTATCCCCTGATTCT
GTGGATAACCGTATTACCGCCTTTGAGTGAGCTGATACCGCTCGCCGCAGCCGAACGACCGAGCGCAGCG
AGTCAGTGAGCGAGGAAGCGGAAGAGCGCCCAATACGCAAACCGCCTCTCCCCGCGCGTTGGCCGATTCA
TTAATGCAGCTGGCACGACAGGTTTCCCGACTGGAAAGCGGGCAGTGAGCGCAACGCAATTAATACGCGT
ACCGCTAGCCAGGAAGAGTTTGTAGAAACGCAAAAAGGCCATCCGTCAGGATGGCCTTCTGCTTAGTTTG
ATGCCTGGCAGTTTATGGCGGGCGTCCTGCCCGCCACCCTCCGGGCCGTTGCTTCACAACGTTCAAATCC
GCTCCCGGCGGATTTGTCCTACTCAGGAGAGCGTTCACCGACAAACAACAGATAAAACGAAAGGCCCAGT
CTTCCGACTGAGCCTTTCGTTTTATTTGATGCCTGGCAGTTCCCTACTCTCGCGTTAACGCTAGCATGGA
TGTTTTCCCAGTCACGACGTTGTAAAACGACGGCCAGTCTTAAGCTCGGGCCCCAAATAATGATTTTATT
TTGACTGATAGTGACCTGTTCGTTGCAACACATTGATGAGCAATGCTTTTTTATAATGCCAACTTTGTAC
AAAAAAGCAGGCTACCATGGCAATGAAAAAGCCTGAACTCACCGCGACGTCTGTCGAGAAGTTTCTGATC
GAAAAGTTCGACAGCGTCTCCGACCTGATGCAGCTCTCGGAGGGCGAAGAATCTCGTGCTTTCAGCTTCG
ATGTAGGAGGGCGTGGATATGTCCTGCGGGTAAATAGCTGCGCCGATGGTTTCTACAAAGATCGTTATGT
TTATCGGCACTTTGCATCGGCCGCGCTCCCGATTCCGGAAGTGCTTGACATTGGGGAATTCAGCGAGAGC
CTGACCTATTGCATCTCCCGCCGTGCACAGGGTGTCACGTTGCAAGACCTGCCTGAAACCGAACTGCCCG
CTGTTCTGCAGCCGGTCGCGGAGGCCATGGATGCGATCGCTGCGGCCGATCTTAGCCAGACGAGCGGGTT
CGGCCCATTCGGACCGCAAGGAATCGGTCAATACACTACATGGCGTGATTTCATATGCGCGATTGCTGAT
CCCCATGTGTATCACTGGCAAACTGTGATGGACGACACCGTCAGTGCGTCCGTCGCGCAGGCTCTCGATG
AGCTGATGCTTTGGGCCGAGGACTGCCCCGAAGTCCGGCACCTCGTGCACGCGGATTTCGGCTCCAACAA
TGTCCTGACGGACAATGGCCGCATAACAGCGGTCATTGACTGGAGCGAGGCGATGTTCGGGGATTCCCAA
TACGAGGTCGCCAACATCTTCTTCTGGAGGCCGTGGTTGGCTTGTATGGAGCAGCAGACGCGCTACTTCG
AGCGGAGGCATCCGGAGCTTGCAGGATCGCCGCGGCTCCGGGCGTATATGCTCCGCATTGGTCTTGACCA
ACTCTATCAGAGCTTGGTTGACGGCAATTTCGATGATGCAGCTTGGGCGCAGGGTCGATGCGACGCAATC
GTCCGATCCGGAGCCGGGACTGTCGGGCGTACACAAATCGCCCGCAGAAGCGCGGCCGTCTGGACCGATG
GCTGTGTAGAAGTACTCGCCGATAGTGGAAACCGACGCCCCAGCACTCGTCCGAGGGCAAAGGAATAGAG
TCAGCTTTC
Features (pLannotate 1.2.2; 10 found; start..end, strand, type, name):
    107..125     -  promoter       T7 promoter: promoter for bacteriophage T7 RNA polymerase
    259..1068    +  CDS            KanR: aminoglycoside phosphotransferase; aph(3')-Ia; confers resistance to kanamycin in bacteria or G418 (Geneticin®) in eukaryotes
   1215..1803    +  rep_origin     ori: high-copy-number ColE1/pMB1/pBR322/pUC origin of replication
   1986..2078    +  CDS            lacI (fragment): lac repressor; lacI; The lac repressor binds to the lac operator to inhibit transcription in E. coli. This inhibition can be relieved by adding lactose or isopropyl-β-D-thiogalactopyranoside (IPTG).
   2133..2160    -  terminator     rrnB T2 terminator: transcription terminator T2 from the E. coli rrnB gene
   2292..2335    +  terminator     rrnB T1 terminator: Escherichia coli rrnB; transcription terminator T1 from the E. coli rrnB gene
   2382..2418    -  CDS            lacZα (fragment): LacZα fragment of β-galactosidase; lacZ fragment
   2434..2533    +  protein_bind   attL1: mutant version of attL; recombination site for the Gateway® LR reaction LR Clonase™
   2543..3568    +  CDS            HygR: aminoglycoside phosphotransferase from E. coli; aph(4)-Ia; confers resistance to hygromycin
   3572..89      -  protein_bind   attL2 (across the origin): mutant version of attL; recombination site for the Gateway® LR reaction LR Clonase™
