[The description below was written by a language model from this plasmid's Addgene catalogue record and pLannotate feature annotations shown in this document.]
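Description:
pDONR221-Hyg is a Gateway entry clone built on the commercial pDONR221 donor backbone. It carries the hygromycin B phosphotransferase coding sequence (aph(4)-Ia, about 1 kb) as a transferable module. The plasmid is roughly 3.5 kb and is maintained in E. coli from a high-copy ColE1/pUC-type origin. Bacterial selection is through a kanamycin resistance gene (aph(3')-Ia). The catalogue lists the vector type as attB1/attB2, which probably refers to the sites on the PCR product used for cloning. In the annotated sequence the HygR open reading frame is flanked by attL1 and attL2, as expected after a BP reaction into a pDONR vector. These sites make the insert ready for LR recombination into attR-containing destination vectors.

No eukaryotic promoter, untranslated regions or terminator are annotated around the hygromycin gene, so the clone appears to supply only the coding sequence. Expression signals would have to come from the destination construct or from other fragments assembled with it. The remaining annotated features are standard backbone elements. The rrnB T1 and T2 terminators sit upstream of the cassette and insulate it from read-through transcription. A T7 promoter lies next to attL2, and there are short lacZα and lacI remnants. M13 forward and reverse priming sites are recorded for sequencing the insert.

The stated purpose is Gateway-adapted transfer of the hygromycin resistance marker. The associated publication evaluates high-efficiency gene knockout strategies in Trypanosoma cruzi, suggesting use as a drug-selection module in knockout constructs for that parasite. The depositor notes a few differences between the repository's sequencing and the supplied full sequence, and considers them irrelevant to function.
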