Addgene plasmid #48994: pDONR221-Hyg
Purpose: Gateway adapted transfer of Hygromycin resistance gene
Depositing lab: Rick Tarleton. Depositing organization: University of Georgia. Publication: Evaluation of high efficiency gene knockout strategies for Trypanosoma cruzi. Xu D, Brandan CP, Basombrio MA, Tarleton RL. BMC Microbiol. 2009 May 11;9:90. doi: 10.1186/1471-2180-9-90. PubMed 19432966.
Backbone
  Vector backbone: pDONR221
  Backbone manufacturer: Life Technologies (Invitrogen)
  Backbone size w/o insert (bp): 2500
  Total vector size (bp): 3500
  Vector type: Gateway attB1 & attB2
  Selectable markers: Hygromycin
Growth in bacteria
  Bacterial resistance: Kanamycin, 50 μg/mL
  Growth temperature: 37°C
  Growth strain: DH5alpha
  Copy number: High Copy
Gene/Insert
  Gene/Insert name: hygromycin B phosphotransferase (alt name: Hygromycin B resistance gene)
  Insert size (bp): 1029
  Cloning method: Gateway Cloning
  Sequencing primers: 5′ M13 for; 3′ M13 rev
Terms and licenses: Academic/Nonprofit Terms; Industry Terms
Depositor comments: Please note that Addgene's sequencing results found a few differences when compared to the full plasmid sequence provided by the depositing laboratory. According to the depositing laboratory, these differences are not a concern for the function of the plasmid.
How to cite: pDONR221-Hyg was a gift from Rick Tarleton (Addgene plasmid # 48994 ; http://n2t.net/addgene:48994 ; RRID:Addgene_48994)
