>Addgene plasmid #48994 | pDONR221-Hyg | addgene partial sequence | sequence record 72972 | M13pUC-Fwd 5'-CCCAGTCACGACGTTGTAAAACG-3'
ATGATTTTATTTTGACTGATAGTGACCTGTTCGTTGCAACAAATTGATGAGCAATGCTTTTTTATAATGC
CAACTTTGTACAAAAAAGCAGGCTATGAAAAAGCCTGAACTCACCGCGACGTCTGTCGAGAAGTTTCTGA
TCGAAAAGTTCGACAGCGTCTCCGACCTGATGCAGCTCTCGGAGGGCGAAGAATCTCGTGCTTTCAGCTT
CGATGTAGGAGGGCGTGGATATGTCCTGCGGGTAAATAGCTGCGCCGATGGTTTCTACAAAGATCGTTAT
GTTTATCGGCACTTTGCATCGGCCGCGCTCCCGATTCCGGAAGTGCTTGACATTGGGGAATTCAGCGAGA
GCCTGACCTATTGCATCTCCCGCCGTGCACAGGGTGTCACGTTGCAAGACCTGCCTGAAACCGAACTGCC
CGCTGTTCTGCAGCCGGTCGCGGAGGCCATGGATGCGATCGCTGCGGCCGATCTTAGCCAGACGAGCGGG
TTCGGCCCATTCGGACCGCAAGGAATCGGTCAATACACTACATGGCGTGATTTCATATGCGCGATTGCTG
ATCCCCATGTGTATCACTGGCAAACTGTGATGGACGACACCGTCAGTGCGTCCGTCGCGCAGGCTCTCGA
TGAGCTGATGCTTTGGGCCGAGGACTGCCCCGAAGTCCGGCACCTCGTGCACGCGGATTTCGGCTCCAAC
AATGTCCTGACGGACAATGGCCGCATAACAGCGGTCATTGACTGGAGCGAGGCGATGTTCGGGGATTCCC
AATACGAGGTCGCCAACATCTTCTTCTGGAGGCCGTGGTTGGCTTGTATGGAGCAGCAGACGCGCTACTT
CGAGCGGAGGCATCCGGAGCTTGCAGGATCGCCGCGGCTCCGGGCGTATATGCTCCGCATTGGTCTTGAC
CAACTCTATCA
