>Addgene plasmid #48994 | pDONR221-Hyg | addgene partial sequence | sequence record 73583 | Hygro-F 5'-gacggcaatttcgatgatg-3'
CAATCGTCCGATCCGGAGCCGGGACTGTCGGGCGTACACAAATCGCCCGCAGAAGCGCGGCCGTCTGGAC
CGATGGCTGTGTAGAAGTACTCGCCGATAGTGGAAACCGACGCCCCAGCACTCGTCCGAGGGCAAAGGAA
TAGAGTAGATGCCGACCGGGATCCACTAGTCGACCTCGAGCCATTTACGACTCCAAGGCAACGCTGCAGA
ACAACCTGCCGAAGGAGCGCCGCTTCTTCAAGATTGTGTCGTGGTACGACAACGAGTGGGGATACTCCCA
CCGCGTGGTGGACCTTGTACGCCACATGGCCTCGAAGGATCGTTCGGCAAGGTTGTAGGCGTGGCGATGA
CTTCAGGTCTTTCTTTTGCGAATAGGGATCTTATAATACACGATGCGTGTCCCGTGATGATCGTTACCGG
TGCTGCCACGATCCAATTGACACAGCGTCAAGAGCAAAACAATTTTACTTTTCCCTTTAAGGACAACAAC
AAAAAAATATATAACTTTTTTTTCTTTTTTTTTTTTTTTGAAATTATATTTATGGTCATCTTTGGGAAAC
AAAAAGCAGCAATTTAATGATGCGGAAGGATGAGTGAAATAATGTTTAATCAATGTACGAGGATTTGGGG
TATTGCAAGGAAAATGTAGATGATTTAATTGGGTGTGTGATGCAGCTTGTGGTAATTTTTGCTCACTTCC
CTTTTTGCCACATCTTTTTAGTTTTTCTGCTTTTCTTTCCCCATTATTCCACTTGTCTCTCTTTTCCCAC
GTTTCCTGCACGAATGCAGAAAGTGATATTTTTACTTTGAAAGCCATCTACCAACAACAATTACATTGAA
TAGAATTTGACCCAGCTTTCT
